Addgene plasmid #225306: pXD70EN20-Pct5-GPA_25810-(+)-Eldh1(GpDSM19378)
Purpose: Expresses Gordonibacter pamelaeae DSM 19378 (+)-Eldh1 in Eggerthella lenta DSM 2243 with a cumate inducible promoter
Depositing lab: Emily Balskus. Depositing organization: Harvard University. Publication: Enantiocomplementary Gut Bacterial Enzymes Metabolize Dietary Polyphenols. Dong X, Bae M, Le C, Aguilar Ramos MA, Balskus EP. J Am Chem Soc. 2025 Mar 5;147(9):7231-7244. doi: 10.1021/jacs.4c09892. Epub 2025 Feb 24. PubMed 39993729.
Backbone
  Vector backbone: pXD69m2
  Vector type: Bacterial Expression
Growth in bacteria
  Bacterial resistance: Kanamycin, 50 μg/mL
  Growth temperature: 37°C
  Growth strain: DH5alpha
  Copy number: High Copy
Gene/Insert
  Gene/Insert name: (+)-Eldh1 (alt names: (+)-dihydroxyenterolactone dehydroxylase 1; GPA_25810)
  Species: Gordonibacter pamelaeae DSM 19378
Terms and licenses: Academic/Nonprofit Terms; Industry Terms: Not Available to Industry
How to cite: pXD70EN20-Pct5-GPA_25810-(+)-Eldh1(GpDSM19378) was a gift from Emily Balskus (Addgene plasmid # 225306 ; http://n2t.net/addgene:225306 ; RRID:Addgene_225306)
