[The description below was written by a language model from this plasmid's Addgene catalogue record and pLannotate feature annotations shown in this document.]
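Description:
pXD70EN20-Pct5-GPA_25810-(+)-Eldh1(GpDSM19378) is a bacterial expression plasmid of about 10 kb, built on the pXD69m2 backbone and designed for cumate-inducible expression of a Gordonibacter pamelaeae enzyme in the gut actinobacterium Eggerthella lenta DSM 2243. It is propagated in E. coli through a high-copy ColE1/pUC-type origin and is selected with kanamycin, conferred by an aphA-3 aminoglycoside phosphotransferase gene. The feature table also shows an intact β-lactamase (AmpR) cassette with its own promoter, although the catalogue lists only kanamycin as the selection. A short fragment resembling a streptothricin acetyltransferase gene sits beside KanR and is probably a remnant carried along with the resistance cassette. The roughly 2.7 kb after this fragment is unannotated. A replicon that functions in E. lenta would be expected for a vector of this kind, but the record does not identify one.

The payload is (+)-Eldh1, also called (+)-dihydroxyenterolactone dehydroxylase 1 (locus GPA_25810), from G. pamelaeae DSM 19378. Its coding sequence was not recognised by the automated annotation, but it presumably occupies the unannotated span between the CuO operator and the T7Te terminator. Regulation relies on the Pseudomonas putida cumate switch. A divergently oriented cymR gene encodes the repressor, which binds the CuO operator in the promoter (named Pct5 in the plasmid title) and blocks transcription until cumate releases it. The rrnB T1 and T7Te terminators insulate the expression unit. According to the associated publication title, the construct supports the study of enantiocomplementary gut bacterial enzymes that metabolise dietary polyphenols, by allowing heterologous production of this dehydroxylase in a related host.
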