Features (pLannotate 1.2.2; 10 found; start..end, strand, type, name):
     24..95      +  terminator     rrnB T1 terminator: transcription terminator T1 from the E. coli rrnB gene
    276..864     -  rep_origin     ori: high-copy-number ColE1/pMB1/pBR322/pUC origin of replication
   1035..1895    -  CDS            AmpR: β-lactamase; bla; confers resistance to ampicillin, carbenicillin, and related antibiotics
   1896..2000    -  promoter       AmpR promoter: bla
   2243..2262    +  misc_feature   BioBrick prefix: BioBrick prefix for parts that start with "ATG"
   2265..2876    -  CDS            CymR: cumate repressor (Mullick et al., 2006); cymR from Pseudomonas putida
   3214..3241    +  protein_bind   CuO: CymR-binding P2 operator sequence from the p-cmt operon of Pseudomonas putida (Mullick et al., 2006) CymR
   5983..6010    +  terminator     T7Te terminator: phage T7 early transcription terminator
   6133..6927    -  CDS            KanR: aminoglycoside phosphotransferase; aphA-3; confers resistance to kanamycin
   7023..7238    -  CDS            satA (fragment): STA_BACSU - Also known as yyaR. Experimental evidence at protein level: Swiss-Prot protein existence level 1. Involved in resistance to streptothricin, a broad-spectrum antibiotic produced by streptomycetes. Detoxifies streptothricin via acetylation of the beta amino group of the first beta-lysyl moiety of streptothricin. From Bacillus subtilis (strain 168).
>Addgene plasmid #225306 | pXD70EN20-Pct5-GPA_25810-(+)-Eldh1(GpDSM19378) | addgene full sequence | sequence record 463796 | Addgene NGS Result
AGCTTGCTGGGGCTTTTCTTTTTCAAATAAAACGAAAGGCTCAGTCGAAAGACTGGGCCTTTCGTTTTAT
CTGTTGTTTGTCGGTGAACGCTCTCTACTAGAGGAGCTCATGCCGGCGGCACCTCGCTAACGGATTCACC
ACTCCAAGAATTGGAGCCAATCAATTCTTGCGGAGAACTGTGAATGCGCAAACCAACCCTTGGCAGAACA
TATCCATCGCGTCCGCCATCTCCAGCAGCCGCACGCGGCGCATCTCGGGCCGCGTTGCTGGCGTTTTTCC
ATAGGCTCCGCCCCCCTGACGAGCATCACAAAAATCGACGCTCAAGTCAGAGGTGGCGAAACCCGACAGG
ACTATAAAGATACCAGGCGTTTCCCCCTGGAAGCTCCCTCGTGCGCTCTCCTGTTCCGACCCTGCCGCTT
ACCGGATACCTGTCCGCCTTTCTCCCTTCGGGAAGCGTGGCGCTTTCTCATAGCTCACGCTGTAGGTATC
TCAGTTCGGTGTAGGTCGTTCGCTCCAAGCTGGGCTGTGTGCACGAACCCCCCGTTCAGCCCGACCGCTG
CGCCTTATCCGGTAACTATCGTCTTGAGTCCAACCCGGTAAGACACGACTTATCGCCACTGGCAGCAGCC
ACTGGTAACAGGATTAGCAGAGCGAGGTATGTAGGCGGTGCTACAGAGTTCTTGAAGTGGTGGCCTAACT
ACGGCTACACTAGAAGGACAGTATTTGGTATCTGCGCTCTGCTGAAGCCAGTTACCTTCGGAAAAAGAGT
TGGTAGCTCTTGATCCGGCAAACAAACCACCGCTGGTAGCGGTGGTTTTTTTGTTTGCAAGCAGCAGATT
ACGCGCAGAAAAAAAGGATCTCAAGAAGATCCTTTGATCTTTTCTACGGGGTCTGACGCTCAGTGGAACG
AAAACTCACGTTAAGGGATTTTGGTCATGAGATTATCAAAAAGGATCTTCACCTAGATCCTTTTAAATTA
AAAATGAAGTTTTAAATCAATCTAAAGTATATATGAGTAAACTTGGTCTGACAGTTACCAATGCTTAATC
AGTGAGGCACCTATCTCAGCGATCTGTCTATTTCGTTCATCCATAGTTGCCTGACTCCCCGTCGTGTAGA
TAACTACGATACGGGAGGGCTTACCATCTGGCCCCAGTGCTGCAATGATACCGCGAGACCCACGCTCACC
GGCTCCAGATTTATCAGCAATAAACCAGCCAGCCGGAAGGGCCGAGCGCAGAAGTGGTCCTGCAACTTTA
TCCGCCTCCATCCAGTCTATTAATTGTTGCCGGGAAGCTAGAGTAAGTAGTTCGCCAGTTAATAGTTTGC
GCAACGTTGTTGCCATTGCTGCAGGCATCGTGGTGTCACGCTCGTCGTTTGGTATGGCTTCATTCAGCTC
CGGTTCCCAACGATCAAGGCGAGTTACATGATCCCCCATGTTGTGCAAAAAAGCGGTTAGCTCCTTCGGT
CCTCCGATCGTTGTCAGAAGTAAGTTGGCCGCAGTGTTATCACTCATGGTTATGGCAGCACTGCATAATT
CTCTTACTGTCATGCCATCCGTAAGATGCTTTTCTGTGACTGGTGAGTACTCAACCAAGTCATTCTGAGA
ATAGTGTATGCGGCGACCGAGTTGCTCTTGCCCGGCGTCAACACGGGATAATACCGCGCCACATAGCAGA
ACTTTAAAAGTGCTCATCATTGGAAAACGTTCTTCGGGGCGAAAACTCTCAAGGATCTTACCGCTGTTGA
GATCCAGTTCGATGTAACCCACTCGTGCACCCAACTGATCTTCAGCATCTTTTACTTTCACCAGCGTTTC
TGGGTGAGCAAAAACAGGAAGGCAAAATGCCGCAAAAAAGGGAATAAGGGCGACACGGAAATGTTGAATA
CTCATACTCTTCCTTTTTCAATATTATTGAAGCATTTATCAGGGTTATTGTCTCATGAGCGGATACATAT
TTGAATGTATTTAGAAAAATAAACAAATAGGGGTTCCGCGCACATTTCCCCGAAAAGTGCCACCTGACGT
CTAAGAAACCATTATTATCATGACATTAACCTATAAAAATAGGCGTATCACGAGGCCCTTTCGTCTTCAA
GGCGAAAAAACCCCGCCGAAGCGGGGTTTTTTGCGAAATATAATGACCCTCTTGATAACCCAAGAGGGCA
TTTTTTAGGAACGGTTATTTGATTATTAATCCGGCGGCAACTGAAACGATTCGGATCCTGTATTACTATT
CTGAATTCGCGGCCGCTTCTAGATCTAGCGCTTGAATTTCGCGTACCGCTCTCGCGCAATTTCGAGTGTC
GAGTTCCTGACACGCTCAAAGCGTTCTTTGTCCTTCTGCCATAGGCTACGAACAGCAAGCCCACGCACCG
AATTGAATATCAACCAAAGGATATCTTCTGCATCATCACGCGAAAGACCACGGCTCACCAGAACACCAAG
CCACATATCCTCGACGACAAACCGATTCCTCTCTACCGTGCGCTGAATACCCTCGCGTAACGCTGGGTCC
CGGTCGGCAGCCACAATCAAATCAAGGCTGATAGAGAAGTCATCGTCGAGGAAAAATTCGGCGGCGTCGT
CCAGCATTTGCTGGATGACGTCATCCTCTGGCTTCAATTTCGCTAATCGAGCCCGACTGCGTTCGGTGAT
CTGTTCGTAAAGCCATTCAAAAGTGGCAAGCAGAAGCTCAAGCTTTGTCGGGAAATGATGGCTCTGCGCT
CCTCTGGAGACACCAGCAGCACCGGGCACATCTGCGATCCGGAATCCCGCGTAACCTTTTTCCCGTAAAA
CCCCCAGGGCCGCTGCAATCAACTTGCCCTGGGTCTCCATTGCGCGCTCTGCCTGTGTTCTTCTCTTTGG
ACTCATGATCACCATTTTTTTTACTAAAGCTTGATCTGCAATTTGAATAATAACCACTCCTTTGTTTATC
CACCGAACTAAGTTGGTGTTTTTTGAAGCTTGAATTAGATATTTAAAAGTATCATATCTAATATTATAAC
TAAATTTTCTAAAAAAAACATTGAAGGAACGGTTATTTGATTATTAATCCGGCTTTTTTATTATTTAGGC
AACTGAAACGATTCGGATCCTGTATTACTATTCTATTTTGTCAAAATAATTTTATTGACAACGTCTTATT
AACGTTGATATAATTTAAATTTTATTTGACAAAAATGGGCTCGTGTTGTACAATAAATGTAGTAACAAAC
AGACAATCTGGTCTGTTTGTATTATGATTAACTAATAAGGAGGACAAACATGTCGAACGATTACTACGAA
AGCCACCGAGGCGAATGGCAGTGGCAGGACGGCGAGTACACCGTCACGCGCACGACCGCCTGGTCGGGGC
CCGGTTGCCACGACGGCTGCGGCGTGCTGTACTACACGAAGGACGGCAAGCTGGAGAAGGTGGAGGGCGA
CCCCGACAACCCGTTCAACCAGGGCGCGCTGTGCATGCGCTGCCTGGAGATGCCCGAGTTCGTGAACAAC
CCCACGCGCCTCGGCCACCCCATGAAGCGTGCCGGCGAGCGGGGCGAGAACAAATGGGAGCGCGTGTCCT
GGGAGGAGGCGCTCGACCTCATCGAGGAAAAGGTACGCGCCATCTGGAAGGACTACGGCCCCGAGTCCAT
CGTCTGTCATATCGGCACCGGGCGCAACAACTGCGACCAGATACCGTACCTGTGCTACGCGGCGTTCGGA
TCGCCGAACTTCTCCATGGGCTATCTGGCCGGCGACTCCTGCTTCTGCCCGCGCTCCGCGTCGATGGCGT
CGCAGAACGGCGACTTCATGATCGCCGACTGCTCGCAGCAGTTCGAGAAGCGCTACGACGAGAGCACGGG
CTGGCGCTGCCCCGAAGTCATCGTGAACTGGGGCTGCAACGCGGTCGTCTCGAACTCCGACAACTTTTTC
GGCGGCTGGATCGTGGACTGCATGCAGCGCGGCTCCAAGATGATCACCATCGACCCGTCGCTCACCTGGC
TGGCCTCCCGCTCGGCGTACTGGCTGCGCGTGCGGCCGGGCACCGACGCGGCTTTGGCCATGGCCATGCT
CAACGTCATCATCTCCGAGGACCTCTACGACCACGATTTCGTGGCCAAGTGGTGCTACGGCTTCGACGAG
CTTGCCGAGCGCGTGCGCGACTGGACGCCCGAGCGGGCTGCGGAGGTTTGCTGGGTCGAGGCCGAGGACA
TCGTGGGCGCCGCCCGCCTGTACGCCCAGGCCGACCCCGCCGCCATCCAGTGGGGGCTCAAGCTCGACCA
GACCACCAACGCCACCGCCACCGCGTGCGCCGTCAACTCGCTGTGGGCCATCACGGGCAACGTGGACAAT
CCCGGCGGCAACATCATCATCCGCAACGCCTTCGACCAGAACCTCTCGTACGGCTACGGGTACCACCTGC
TGCCGCCCGAGGTGCAGGCGAAGCGCCTGGGGGCCGAGTTCCCGCTGATGAGCCGTGCGGGCTACAGCTC
CTCCGCCCATGCGGACTCCGTGCTGAAGGCCATCGAGACCGGCGAGCCGTATCCTATCCGCATGGTGTGG
ATGACGTCCACGAACCCCATCGCCAACATGGGCGCCGACGCGCCGCGCCTGTTCCGCGCCTTGAAGAGCG
TCGATTTCGTGGTGGTGAACGACCTGTTCATGACGCCAACCGCCATCGCCTTCGCCGATCTGGTGCTGCC
CGCCGCCATGTCTCCCGAACGCAACTCGCAGCGCTGCTGGTGGGTTCCGAACCGCACGCTCACCAAGGTC
ACCCAGTACGAGGAGTGCGTTTCGGACGACGACCTGGTCACCATGGTGGGCAAACGCCTGCACCCCGAGA
ACTTCCCCTGGGACGACAACGTGGGATGGATCAACCACATCTTCGAGCACGAGACGAACGACGAGCTGCC
CTACAAGAGCTTCGAGGAGGCGCAGAAGGTCGTGTGGTCCTACCCGGCGTTCACCTACCTCAAGCACGAG
AAGGGCCTGCTGCGCCCCGACGGGCAGCCCGGGTTCAACACGCCGTCCGGTCGCATCGAGCTGTACAACA
CGAACCTCATGCTGTGGGGCTACGATCCGCTGCCCGACTTCAAGGAGCCCAGCTGCTCTCCGGTGAGCAG
CCCCGAGCTCGCCGAGAAGTACCCGCTCGTCCTGACCACCGGCGCGCGGTCCTTCGAGTTCTTCCATTCC
GAGCATCGCCAGGAGGGCACGACGTCGCGCGAGCTGCACCCCGACCCGCTGTTCGAGATGAGCCCTGCCG
CCGCCGAGGCCGCGGGCCTCTCCGAGGGCGATTGGGCCTGGATCGAGAACCAGCGCGGCCGCTGCCGCCA
GAAGCTGCACGTGAACCCCTCGCTCGACGACCGCGTGGTGCGCGCCGAGCACGGCTGGTGGTTCCCCGAG
ACCGAGGGGGCGGAGCCGAACCTGTACGGCGTGTTCGACTCCAACATCAACAACCTCACCCCGCAGTGCG
AGAACGGCGACACCGGCTTCGGCGCCCCGTACGCGAACCAGCTGTGCCGCGTGTACCCGTGCACTGAGGA
GAACAGCCGTGTCCTGCCGGGCGAGCAGGTCACCAGGCGCGGGGGCTATTCCAAGGTAATCGACGAGTCC
AACGGCGACGTGAAGGTGGGTGCTATCTATGGCTAACGCATTGATGATCGACTACGAGTTCTGCACGGGC
TGCCACGCCTGCGAGGTGGCCTGCAAGAAGCATCTGGGCCTGCCCGCGGGCCAGCACGGCATCCGCGTGC
TCCAGGACGGCCCCCGCGAGCTCGCGGGCGGAGGGTGGGAGTACAACTTCCTGCCCATGCCCACGTCGCT
CTGCGACCTGTGCGCCTCCCGCCTGGCCGAGGGCAAGGACGCCGCCTGCGTCCACCACTGCCCGGCCCAC
TGCATGGCGCTCGGGCCGGCCGAGGAGCTGGCGGCACGGTTCGACGGGAAGGTCAACCGCGCACTGTTCG
TTCCCGCGCAGTAAAACTAGTCGACTCACACTGGCTCACCTTCGGGTGGGCCTTTCTGCGTTTATATACT
AGAGAGAGAATATAAAAAGCCAGATTATTAATCCGGCTTTTTTATTATTTAATTCCTGTTATAAAAAAAG
GATCAATTTTGAACTCTCTCCCAAAGTTGATCCCTTAACGATCTAAAACAATTCATCCAGTAAAATATAA
TATTTTATTTTCTCCCAATCAGGCTTGATCCCCAGTAAGTCAAAAAATAGCTCGACATACTGTTCTTCCC
CGATATCCTCCCTGATCGACCGGACGCAGAAGGCAATGTCATACCACTTGTCCGCCCTGCCGCTTCTCCC
AAGATCAATAAAGCCACTTACTTTGCCATCTTTCACAAAGATGTTGCTGTCTCCCAGGTCGCCGTGGGAA
AAGACAAGTTCCTCTTCGGGCTTTTCCGTCTTTAAAAAATCATACAGCTCGCGCGGATCTTTAAATGGAG
TGTCTTCTTCCCAGTTTTCGCAATCCACATCGGCCAGATCGTTATTCAGTAAGTAATCCAATTCGGCTAA
GCGGCTGTCTAAGCTATTCGTATAGGGACAATCCGATATGTCGATGGAGTGAAAGAGCCTGATGCACTCC
GCATACAGCTCGATAATCTTTTCAGGGCTTTGTTCATCTTCATACTCTTCCGAGCAAAGGACGCCATCGG
CCTCACTCATGAGCAGATTGCTCCAGCCATCATGCCGTTCAAAGTGCAGGACCTTTGGAACAGGCAGCTT
TCCTTCCAGCCATAGCATCATGTCCTTTTCCCGTTCCACATCATAGGTGGTCCCTTTATACCGGCTGTCC
GTCATTTTTAAATATAGGTTTTCATTTTCTCCCACCAGCTTATATACCTTAGCAGGAGACATTCCTTCCG
TATCTTTTACGCAGCGGTATTTTTCGATCAGTTTTTTCAATTCCGGTGATATTCTCATTTTAGCCATTTA
TTATTTCCTTCCTCTTTTCTACAGTATTTAAAGATACCCCAAGAAGCTAATTATAACAAGACGAACTCCA
ATTCACTGTTCCTTGCATTCTAAAACCTTAAATACCAGAAAACAGCTTTTTCAAAGTTGTTTTCAAAGTT
GGCGTATAACATAGTATCGACGGAGCCGATTTTGAAACCACAATTATGATAGAATTTACAAGCTATAAGG
TTATTGTCCTGGGTTTCAAGCATTAGTCCATGCAAGTTTTTATGCTTTGCCCATTCTATAGATATATTGA
TAAGAAGACTGGAATGCCCGCTCCGCCGGGATTATTCGAAAGCGCATCGTCCAAGCGAGACCGTCTGCAT
TCGGAAATCTCGGCCGGTTCGCGCCGAGGAAGCCCATCTGGCTGCATCCCAAATCGACACACAACGCACG
GAGGCCCCGGCGATCGCCGGGGCCTCCGAATCATGCGCATCGTGGAAGCGAAGCTCCGCAAAAAACCCCG
CTTCAGCGGGGTTTTTTCGCGTCGCACCTCCTTGTCGTGTATTACAGGTACTACTATAACACATCATCTA
GCCCGCCCGCGATACGTCCTCTGCGGTGCAGCGTGGTCGCGGTTCCACGCATCCGCCGCCCGCTGCGCAT
CGCGCAGCACGTCATTAAGGCTCTGTTGCCTTGGCTGTTCCCTGCGCATCAGATATTCGAGCGGGCGCGA
TATTCGACTTCTAAGCTCTTCCACTTTGATTCGCATTCCCGCAACTCCTGCTCTGATGCGGCTCGCGAGT
CCATCGCACTTAACAACGATGTTATCGAGGATTGCGCCGCGCTCAGCTTTTCCCGCAGCTTCCCAGCCCC
GAACCTCGGTAGCGATGGGTTGAAGCTCTCCAATGTCTCGCGCAACTCCGTCCGCTCGTTGCCGAAGACA
CTCCAATCGGTCTTGCTCATCTTCGATATCGAGCTTCACGTCCTCGAGCTGGCTGTCAAGCTCGGCAAGG
TCACCCTCCTTGTCGGCAATCTCGGTAACAAGCTCTGCCTTACGCGTTTCGGCATCATTCAGTAAAGCGG
CGGCTTCTTCCCTAGCCGCCGCGACGATTCGCGCCGCTTCGTCCTTCGCAGGTTCAACCACGGCCTTATC
GACCGCACAGCGTACCTTGTCGATATCCACGGACTTGTCCGTGTATACACGCTGCGCCCGCGTCTCCTCG
TCAAGCTCGATTGCAGGGCGGTAGCCCATGCGCCCCTCTAGGTAATCCCCAAGCTCCTTGTGCATGCTCC
GGTAGAAGCTGCGGGGGCACATCTGCTTGTAGTTGAACCGTCCATCTAGGATGGGCGTGAACGGCACGTG
CATGTGGTCGCGGGCGGGCGTGCCATCCTTCAACACCTCGTCCTTGTGGACGTACCCGCCCATCATGTTC
TCGATGCCGAACTTCTTCGACAGGTACCAGTACGTGAGACGGAAGAACCTGTCCTCATCGCCCTTGCGCA
CATTGTCGGGAAGCGTCACAACAACGTCAGCCATAACGACCGCATCCTTGCGCGTGGCACGCTTCCCTGC
GGCCTTCTGGGCCTCGTTCACGCGCTCGATGCGGCTCTCCACCGTGCCCCAGTTCGGCTCGCCATCGCGC
GGCTCCACGCGCCCCACAACGAGCTTGCCGTCCTTGTTCGTGTAGTGGCCGACCACCAAGTCGTTCTTGA
TGCGCTCGGGGTCGATGTTGTCGCGCTCCAGGCTGCTGCGGTCGCGGCGGTAGTGGGCAAGCATGTGCCC
GACCGATGGAGCCTTGTATTTCGCGATGTGAGCCATGGAAACCTCCGAACCGTACAGACTTAATCGACTA
AAGTCTAGCACGTTAGACCTTAGCTACGCTAAGGACGTGGCAGGGCCAGCCCTGCACCCGCTCGGGCGTT
CCCCCCGAGACCCCCCAGCCCTTGCCCGTTCGCGGCTTCGCTCACGGCCCTCGGGCCATCGGCGCGAGCG
CCGAACGGAGGGACTTCGCCCCTCCGAACCACCCCTCAATCTACCTGCGGTTCGGCACACGGCACACGGC
ACTATTAGGGGGGCCGTCGTAGTGGCCCCCCTGTGGTCATTTGTCATTTGTCATTTGTCACATTATTTTT
CGGACACATTATTTTTCGGACGTAGTTAGCGAAAAATAATGAGCCGCCCGATTCTGCAGGTCTCATCCAG
TCGAGACACGGGCAAGGAAAGGGTCGATGGAGCAGAGCGTCCATCGACCCTTAATCAAGTCTGGTCTATT
CGGTTGGCCGTCGCGTCAATTCCGCAATCCGTGAACGAGTCGGCTTAGATCTGCGCGAGCGCAGACCACG
CCGCCCCGTAGTCACGCATTGCTGCATTGACCCGACTACTCTTTGGCACCTGACTGTTCCACGCACTTGC
GCTTACGTTCGGCGTTCAGATAGTTCCCGCGACAATAGCGCTCGAGAATCGAGTTGTACCCCACGATGAT
TTCGCGGTACTGCTCGGGAAACTCCCTCAGCGCCGCAGCCGTGAAATCGTTGATGGTCTCGAACCTCTCG
CACATGATGAAGCCGACCAACTCGAAGAGCATGTCCTGCTTGTCCTTAGTCGAGAGCTGTTCGAGCTGAC
CAATGTCGAAGTTGTTTCCCTCGATGCGTGCTTCGACCGGATACAGCTCCTTGCCCTTCTTGCGACAGGA
AGCCGTGTCGTGAATCAGATAGTCATACGCATGCCTGATGTTGTTGATTGGCTCGGCTGACGAACAGCAC
TTCTTGCCGTCCGCGCTCAATCGGTTCAAGACGTTGATGATTGCCTTGCGTGTCGTGTTGCCGCCCCAGA
CAACAATGACGTGCGCATGCGTCTTGCGCTGCTTGCTCTTCTGGTCATGGTCTATGTCGTGAACCGCATA
AGCGAAAGGCACTTGAAGAATGTCGTCTATCTCGTCCTGCCAGTCATCGCGCATGTTCTCTGGGTAGCAG
ATGCCCTCCCAGAGCTTCACCTTCGTCTCGCCAGCGTTTGCCGCCATGCTATAATCTCCTTGTCTCGAAT
GCCCCTGCTGCCGCCA
